>Addgene plasmid #136087 | CDS12_mScarlet-I | addgene full sequence | sequence record 275018 | Addgene NGS Result
CCATTATTATCATGACATTAACCTATAAAAATAGGCGTATCACGAGGCAGAATTTCAGATAAAAAAAATC
CTTAGCTTTCGCTAAGGATGATTTCTGGAATTCGGTCTCAAATGGTGAGCAAGGGCGAGGCAGTGATCAA
GGAGTTCATGCGGTTCAAGGTGCACATGGAGGGCTCCATGAACGGCCACGAGTTCGAGATCGAGGGCGAG
GGCGAGGGCCGCCCCTACGAGGGCACCCAGACCGCCAAGCTGAAGGTGACCAAGGGTGGCCCCCTGCCCT
TCTCCTGGGACATCCTGTCCCCTCAGTTCATGTACGGCTCCAGGGCCTTCATCAAGCACCCCGCCGACAT
CCCCGACTACTATAAGCAGTCCTTCCCCGAGGGCTTCAAGTGGGAGCGCGTGATGAACTTCGAGGACGGC
GGCGCCGTGACCGTGACCCAGGACACCTCCCTGGAGGACGGCACCCTGATCTACAAGGTGAAGCTCCGCG
GCACCAACTTCCCTCCTGACGGCCCCGTAATGCAGAAGAAGACAATGGGCTGGGAAGCGTCCACCGAGCG
GTTGTACCCCGAGGACGGCGTGCTGAAGGGCGACATTAAGATGGCCCTGCGCCTGAAGGACGGCGGCCGC
TACCTGGCGGACTTCAAGACCACCTACAAGGCCAAGAAGCCCGTGCAGATGCCCGGCGCCTACAACGTCG
ACCGCAAGTTGGACATCACCTCCCACAACGAGGACTACACCGTGGTGGAACAGTACGAACGCTCCGAGGG
CCGCCACTCCACCGGCGGCATGGACGAGCTGTACAAGGCTTCGCGAGACCCTGCAGTCCGGCAAAAAAGG
GCAAGGTGTCACCACCCTGCCCTTTTTCTTTAAAACCGAAAAGATTACTTCGCGTTATGCAGGCTTCCTC
GCTCACTGACTCGCTGCGCTCGGTCGTTCGGCTGCGGCGAGCGGTATCAGCTCACTCAAAGGCGGTAATA
CGGTTATCCACAGAATCAGGGGATAACGCAGGAAAGAACATGTGAGCAAAAGGCCAGCAAAAGGCCAGGA
ACCGTAAAAAGGCCGCGTTGCTGGCGTTTTTCCACAGGCTCCGCCCCCCTGACGAGCATCACAAAAATCG
ACGCTCAAGTCAGAGGTGGCGAAACCCGACAGGACTATAAAGATACCAGGCGTTTCCCCCTGGAAGCTCC
CTCGTGCGCTCTCCTGTTCCGACCCTGCCGCTTACCGGATACCTGTCCGCCTTTCTCCCTTCGGGAAGCG
TGGCGCTTTCTCATAGCTCACGCTGTAGGTATCTCAGTTCGGTGTAGGTCGTTCGCTCCAAGCTGGGCTG
TGTGCACGAACCCCCCGTTCAGCCCGACCGCTGCGCCTTATCCGGTAACTATCGTCTTGAGTCCAACCCG
GTAAGACACGACTTATCGCCACTGGCAGCAGCCACTGGTAACAGGATTAGCAGAGCGAGGTATGTAGGCG
GTGCTACAGAGTTCTTGAAGTGGTGGCCTAACTACGGCTACACTAGAAGAACAGTATTTGGTATCTGCGC
TCTGCTGAAGCCAGTTACCTTCGGAAAAAGAGTTGGTAGCTCTTGATCCGGCAAACAAACCACCGCTGGT
AGCGGTGGTTTTTTTGTTTGCAAGCAGCAGATTACGCGCAGAAAAAAAGGATCTCAAGAAGATCCTTTGA
TCTTTTCTACGGGGTCTGACGCTCAGTGGAACGAAAACTCACGTTAAGGGATTTTGGTCATGAGATTATC
AAAAAGGATCTTCACCTAGATCCTTTTAAATTAAAAATGAAGTTTTAAATCAATCTAAAGTATATATGAG
TAAACTTGGTCTGACAGCTCGAGGCTTGGATTCTCACCAATAAAAAACGCCCGGCGGCAACCGAGCGTTC
TGAACAAATCCAGATGGAGTTCTGAGGTCATTACTGGATCTATCAACAGGAGTCCAAGCGAGCTCGATAT
CAAATTACGCCCCGCCCTGCCACTCATCGCAGTACTGTTGTAATTCATTAAGCATTCTGCCGACATGGAA
GCCATCACAAACGGCATGATGAACCTGAATCGCCAGCGGCATCAGCACCTTGTCGCCTTGCGTATAATAT
TTGCCCATGGTGAAAACGGGGGCGAAGAAGTTGTCCATATTGGCCACGTTTAAATCAAAACTGGTGAAAC
TCACCCAGGGATTGGCTGAGACGAAAAACATATTCTCAATAAACCCTTTAGGGAAATAGGCCAGGTTTTC
ACCGTAACACGCCACATCTTGCGAATATATGTGTAGAAACTGCCGGAAATCGTCGTGGTATTCACTCCAG
AGCGATGAAAACGTTTCAGTTTGCTCATGGAAAACGGTGTAACAAGGGTGAACACTATCCCATATCACCA
GCTCACCGTCTTTCATTGCCATACGAAATTCCGGATGAGCATTCATCAGGCGGGCAAGAATGTGAATAAA
GGCCGGATAAAACTTGTGCTTATTTTTCTTTACGGTCTTTAAAAAGGCCGTAATATCCAGCTGAACGGTC
TGGTTATAGGTACATTGAGCAACTGACTGAAATGCCTCAAAATGTTCTTTACGATGCCATTGGGATATAT
CAACGGTGGTATATCCAGTGATTTTTTTCTCCATTTTAGCTTCCTTAGCTCCTGAAAATCTCGATAACTC
AAAAAATACGCCCGGTAGTGATCTTATTTCATTATGGTGAAAGTTGGAACCTCTTACGTGCCCGATCAAC
TCGAGTGCCACCTGACGTCTAAGAAA
Features (pLannotate 1.2.2; 7 found; start..end, strand, type, name):
     52..95      -  terminator     bacterial terminator: putative bacterial transcription terminator
    112..807     +  CDS            mScarlet-I: mScarlet-I is a basic (constitutively fluorescent) red fluorescent protein published in 2016, derived from synthetic construct. It is reported to be a rapidly-maturing monomer with moderate acid sensitivity.
    827..884     +  terminator     his operon terminator: This putative transcriptin terminator from the E. coli his operon has a 2-bp deletion introduced during synthesis. Its efficiency has not been determined.
   1079..1667    -  rep_origin     ori: high-copy-number ColE1/pMB1/pBR322/pUC origin of replication
   1850..1944    -  terminator     lambda t0 terminator: transcription terminator from phage lambda
   1968..2624    -  CDS            cat: CAT_ECOLX - Experimental evidence at protein level: Swiss-Prot protein existence level 1. This enzyme is an effector of chloramphenicol resistance in bacteria. From Escherichia coli. This protein is used as a marker in many commonly used cloning vectors, such as pACYC184.
   2625..2722    -  promoter       cat promoter: promoter of the E. coli cat gene encoding chloramphenicol acetyltransferase
