[The description below was written by a language model from this plasmid's Addgene catalogue record and pLannotate feature annotations shown in this document.]
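Description:
CDS12_mScarlet-I is a small (about 2.8 kb) Level 0 DNA part plasmid built in the pUAP4 universal acceptor backbone. It belongs to a synthetic biology toolkit developed for modular assembly of plant expression constructs, with the liverwort Marchantia polymorpha as the target organism. It is a parts-storage vector, not an expression vector. The feature table shows no plant or bacterial promoter driving the insert, so the fluorescent protein coding sequence is only expressed once it has been assembled with promoter and terminator parts into a higher-level transcription unit. The plasmid is propagated in E. coli from a high-copy ColE1/pUC-type origin. Selection is with chloramphenicol, through a cat gene with its native promoter followed by a lambda t0 terminator.

The payload is the coding sequence of mScarlet-I, a rapidly maturing monomeric red fluorescent protein. It is supplied in the "CDS12" position without a stop codon, so a downstream C-terminal tag (CTAG) part can be joined in frame, placing mScarlet-I at the N-terminal end of the resulting fusion. The sequence has been domesticated to remove internal BsaI and SapI sites, which makes it compatible with Type IIS restriction-based assembly. The record notes that the BsaI sites used to load the part were destroyed during cloning. The insert is flanked by a putative bacterial terminator upstream and a his operon terminator downstream. These presumably insulate the part from read-through transcription in the bacterial host. Its typical use is as a standardised reporter module for building fluorescent fusion proteins in plant constructs.
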