Addgene plasmid #136087: CDS12_mScarlet-I
Purpose: FP for N-term fusion with a CTAG
Depositing lab: Jim Haseloff. Depositing organization: University of Cambridge. Publication: Systematic tools for reprogramming plant gene expression in a simple model, Marchantia polymorpha. Sauret-Gueto S, Frangedakis E, Silvestri L, Rebmann M, Tomaselli M, Markel K, Delmans M, West A, Patron NJ, Haseloff J. ACS Synth Biol. 2020 Mar 12. doi: 10.1021/acssynbio.9b00511. PubMed 32163700.
Backbone
  Vector backbone: pUAP4
  Vector type: Plant Expression, Synthetic Biology
Growth in bacteria
  Bacterial resistance: Chloramphenicol, 25 μg/mL
  Growth temperature: 37°C
  Growth strain: DH5alpha
  Copy number: High Copy
Gene/Insert
  Gene/Insert name: CDS12_mScarletI(noStop)
  Species: Synthetic
  Mutation: BsaI/ SapI domesticated
  Cloning method: Restriction Enzyme; 5′ cloning site BsaI (destroyed during cloning); 3′ cloning site BsaI (destroyed during cloning)
  Sequencing primers: 5′ n/a
Depositor comments: Please visit https://www.biorxiv.org/content/10.1101/2020.02.29.971002v1 for bioRxiv preprint.
How to cite: CDS12_mScarlet-I was a gift from Jim Haseloff (Addgene plasmid # 136087 ; http://n2t.net/addgene:136087 ; RRID:Addgene_136087)
